Addgene plasmid #48815: pGGA004
Purpose: Provides the 35S promoter as GreenGate module.
Depositing lab: Jan Lohmann. Depositing organization: Universitaet Heidelberg. Publication: GreenGate - A Novel, Versatile, and Efficient Cloning System for Plant Transgenesis. Lampropoulos A, Sutikovic Z, Wenzl C, Maegele I, Lohmann JU, Forner J. PLoS One. 2013 Dec 20;8(12):e83043. doi: 10.1371/journal.pone.0083043. PubMed 24376629.
Backbone
  Vector backbone: pUC19
  Backbone size w/o insert (bp): 2686
  Vector type: Golden Gate compatible cloning vector
Growth in bacteria
  Bacterial resistance: Ampicillin, 100 μg/mL
  Growth temperature: 37°C
  Growth strain: Mach1
  Copy number: High Copy
Gene/Insert
  Gene/Insert name: 35S promoter
  Species: Synthetic
  Insert size (bp): 864
  Mutation: internal BsaI recognition site removed by substitution
  Cloning method: Unknown
Terms and licenses: Academic/Nonprofit Terms; Industry Terms: Not Available to Industry
Depositor comments: This plasmid is designed for Golden Gate cloning using the BsaI enzyme. Plasmid Features (listed as bp in full plasmid sequence): BsaI site #1 = 2241-2251bp 35S promoter = 2252-3115bp BsaI site #2 = 3116-3126bp
How to cite: pGGA004 was a gift from Jan Lohmann (Addgene plasmid # 48815 ; http://n2t.net/addgene:48815 ; RRID:Addgene_48815)
