[The description below was written by a language model from this plasmid's Addgene catalogue record and pLannotate feature annotations shown in this document.]
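Description:
pGGA004 is a GreenGate entry module, a small Golden Gate-compatible cloning plasmid built on a pUC19 backbone that supplies the cauliflower mosaic virus 35S promoter as a ready-made part for assembling plant transformation constructs. It is maintained in E. coli as a high-copy plasmid through the ColE1/pUC-type origin and selected with ampicillin via the β-lactamase gene and its own promoter. The annotated sequence is about 3.55 kb and retains typical pUC remnants around the cloning region, including a lacI fragment, CAP binding site, lac promoter and operator, and a lacZα fragment, along with small bom and rop fragments that have no evident role here.

The payload is an 864 bp 35S promoter segment, recorded as synthetic, in which an internal BsaI recognition site was removed by substitution so that the part survives BsaI digestion intact. According to the depositor's notes, the promoter is directly bounded on each side by a BsaI site. Because BsaI is a type IIS enzyme that cuts outside its recognition sequence, digestion releases the promoter with defined overhangs that direct its ordered ligation with other GreenGate modules into a destination vector. The automated annotation recognises only the core 35S promoter within the downstream portion of this insert, so the module carries additional upstream sequence beyond that feature. SP6 and T7 promoters lie just outside the two BsaI sites and could serve as priming sites for checking the insert. The 35S promoter is a strong constitutive plant promoter, so the module is typically used to drive broad, high-level expression of a chosen coding sequence in plant transgenesis.
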