Features (pLannotate 1.2.2; 13 found; start..end, strand, type, name):
     96..200     +  promoter       AmpR promoter: bla
    201..1061    +  CDS            AmpR: β-lactamase; bla; confers resistance to ampicillin, carbenicillin, and related antibiotics
   1232..1820    +  rep_origin     ori: high-copy-number ColE1/pMB1/pBR322/pUC origin of replication
   2003..2095    +  CDS            lacI (fragment): lac repressor; lacI; The lac repressor binds to the lac operator to inhibit transcription in E. coli. This inhibition can be relieved by adding lactose or isopropyl-β-D-thiogalactopyranoside (IPTG).
   2108..2129    +  protein_bind   CAP binding site: CAP binding activates transcription in the presence of cAMP. E. coli catabolite activator protein
   2144..2174    +  promoter       lac promoter: promoter for the E. coli lac operon
   2182..2198    +  protein_bind   lac operator: The lac repressor binds to the lac operator to inhibit transcription in E. coli. This inhibition can be relieved by adding lactose or isopropyl-β-D-thiogalactopyranoside (IPTG). lac repressor encoded by lacI
   2212..2230    +  promoter       SP6 promoter: promoter for bacteriophage SP6 RNA polymerase
   2757..3098    +  promoter       CaMV 35S promoter: strong constitutive promoter from cauliflower mosaic virus
   3137..3155    -  promoter       T7 promoter: promoter for bacteriophage T7 RNA polymerase
   3157..3309    +  CDS            lacZα (fragment): LacZα fragment of β-galactosidase; lacZ fragment
   3315..3414    -  misc_feature   bom (fragment): basis of mobility region from pBR322
   3516..1       -  CDS            rop (fragment) (across the origin): Rop protein, which maintains plasmids at low copy number; rop
>Addgene plasmid #48815 | pGGA004 | depositor full sequence | sequence record 71198 | Full Sequence
GACGAAAGGGCCTCGTGATACGCCTATTTTTATAGGTTAATGTCATGATAATAATGGTTTCTTAGACGTC
AGGTGGCACTTTTCGGGGAAATGTGCGCGGAACCCCTATTTGTTTATTTTTCTAAATACATTCAAATATG
TATCCGCTCATGAGACAATAACCCTGATAAATGCTTCAATAATATTGAAAAAGGAAGAGTATGAGTATTC
AACATTTCCGTGTCGCCCTTATTCCCTTTTTTGCGGCATTTTGCCTTCCTGTTTTTGCTCACCCAGAAAC
GCTGGTGAAAGTAAAAGATGCTGAAGATCAGTTGGGTGCACGAGTGGGTTACATCGAACTGGATCTCAAC
AGCGGTAAGATCCTTGAGAGTTTTCGCCCCGAAGAACGTTTTCCAATGATGAGCACTTTTAAAGTTCTGC
TATGTGGCGCGGTATTATCCCGTATTGACGCCGGGCAAGAGCAACTCGGTCGCCGCATACACTATTCTCA
GAATGACTTGGTTGAGTACTCACCAGTCACAGAAAAGCATCTTACGGATGGCATGACAGTAAGAGAATTA
TGCAGTGCTGCCATAACCATGAGTGATAACACTGCGGCCAACTTACTTCTGACAACGATCGGAGGACCGA
AGGAGCTAACCGCTTTTTTGCACAACATGGGGGATCATGTAACTCGCCTTGATCGTTGGGAACCGGAGCT
GAATGAAGCCATACCAAACGACGAGCGTGACACCACGATGCCTGTAGCAATGGCAACAACGTTGCGCAAA
CTATTAACTGGCGAACTACTTACTCTAGCTTCCCGGCAACAATTAATAGACTGGATGGAGGCGGATAAAG
TTGCAGGACCACTTCTGCGCTCGGCCCTTCCGGCTGGCTGGTTTATTGCTGATAAATCTGGAGCCGGTGA
GCGTGGCTCTCGAGGTATCATTGCAGCACTGGGGCCAGATGGTAAGCCCTCCCGTATCGTAGTTATCTAC
ACGACGGGGAGTCAGGCAACTATGGATGAACGAAATAGACAGATCGCTGAGATAGGTGCCTCACTGATTA
AGCATTGGTAACTGTCAGACCAAGTTTACTCATATATACTTTAGATTGATTTAAAACTTCATTTTTAATT
TAAAAGGATCTAGGTGAAGATCCTTTTTGATAATCTCATGACCAAAATCCCTTAACGTGAGTTTTCGTTC
CACTGAGCGTCAGACCCCGTAGAAAAGATCAAAGGATCTTCTTGAGATCCTTTTTTTCTGCGCGTAATCT
GCTGCTTGCAAACAAAAAAACCACCGCTACCAGCGGTGGTTTGTTTGCCGGATCAAGAGCTACCAACTCT
TTTTCCGAAGGTAACTGGCTTCAGCAGAGCGCAGATACCAAATACTGTTCTTCTAGTGTAGCCGTAGTTA
GGCCACCACTTCAAGAACTCTGTAGCACCGCCTACATACCTCGCTCTGCTAATCCTGTTACCAGTGGCTG
CTGCCAGTGGCGATAAGTCGTGTCTTACCGGGTTGGACTCAAGACGATAGTTACCGGATAAGGCGCAGCG
GTCGGGCTGAACGGGGGGTTCGTGCACACAGCCCAGCTTGGAGCGAACGACCTACACCGAACTGAGATAC
CTACAGCGTGAGCTATGAGAAAGCGCCACGCTTCCCGAAGGGAGAAAGGCGGACAGGTATCCGGTAAGCG
GCAGGGTCGGAACAGGAGAGCGCACGAGGGAGCTTCCAGGGGGAAACGCCTGGTATCTTTATAGTCCTGT
CGGGTTTCGCCACCTCTGACTTGAGCGTCGATTTTTGTGATGCTCGTCAGGGGGGCGGAGCCTATGGAAA
AACGCCAGCAACGCGGCCTTTTTACGGTTCCTGGCCTTTTGCTGGCCTTTTGCTCACATGTTCTTTCCTG
CGTTATCCCCTGATTCTGTGGATAACCGTATTACCGCCTTTGAGTGAGCTGATACCGCTCGCCGCAGCCG
AACGACCGAGCGCAGCGAGTCAGTGAGCGAGGAAGCGGAAGAGCGCCCAATACGCAAACCGCCTCTCCCC
GCGCGTTGGCCGATTCATTAATGCAGCTGGCACGACAGGTTTCCCGACTGGAAAGCGGGCAGTGAGCGCA
ACGCAATTAATGTGAGTTAGCTCACTCATTAGGCACCCCAGGCTTTACACTTTATGCTTCCGGCTCGTAT
GTTGTGTGGAATTGTGAGCGGATAACAATTTCACACGAGCTATTTAGGTGACACTATAGAAGTGAAGCTT
GGTCTCAACCTCCGATCCATTCGGTCCCCAGATTAGCCTTTTCAATTTCAGAAAGAATGCTAACCCACAG
ATGGTTAGAGAGGCTTACGCAGCACGTCTCATCAAGACGATCTACCCGAGCAATAATCTCCAGGAAATCA
AATACCTTCCCAAGAAGGTTAAAGATGCAGTCAAAAGATTCAGGACTAACTGCATCAAGAACACAGAGAA
AGATATATTTCTCAAGATCAGAAGTACTATTCCAGTATGGACGATTCAAGGCTTGCTTCACAAACCAAGG
CAAGTAATAGAGATTGGAGTCTCTAAAAAGGTAGTTCCCACTGAATCAAAGGCCATGGAGTCAAAGATTC
AAATAGAGGACCTAACAGAACTCGCCGTAAAGACTGGCGAACAGTTCATACAGAGTCTCTTACGACTCAA
TGACAAGAAGAAAATCTTCGTCAACATGGTGGAGCACGACACACTTGTCTACTCCAAAAATATCAAAGAT
ACAGTCTCAGAAGACCAAAGGGCAATTGAGACTTTTCAACAAAGGGTAATATCCGGAAACCTCCTCGGAT
TCCATTGCCCAGCTATCTGTCACTTTATTGTGAAGATAGTGGAAAAGGAAGGTGGCTCCTACAAATGCCA
TCATTGCGATAAAGGAAAGGCCATCGTTGAAGATGCCTCTGCCGACAGTGGTCCCAAAGATGGACCCCCA
CCCACGAGGAGCATCGTGGAAAAAGAAGACGTTCCAACCACGTCTTCAAAGCAAGTGGATTGATGTGATA
TCTCCACTGACGTAAGGGATGACGCACAATCCCACTATCCTTCGCAAGACCCTTCCTCTATATAAGGAAG
TTCATTTCATTTGGAGAGAACACGGGGGACGAGCTAACATGAGACCGAATTCTCGCCCTATAGTGAGTCG
TATTACCTGGCCGTCGTTTTACAACGTCGTGACTGGGAAAACCCTGGCGTTACCCAACTTAATCGCCTTG
CAGCACATCCCCCTTTCGCCAGCTGGCGTAATAGCGAAGAGGCCCGCACCGATCGCCCTTCCCAACAGTT
GCGCAGCCTGAATGGCGAATGGCGCCTGATGCGGTATTTTCTCCTTACGCATCTGTGCGGTATTTCACAC
CGCATATGGTGCACTCTCAGTACAATCTGCTCTGATGCCGCATAGTTAAGCCAGCCCCGACACCCGCCAA
CACCCGCTGACGCGCCCTGACGGGCTTGTCTGCTCCCGGCATCCGCTTACAGACAAGCTGTGACCGTCTC
CGGGAGCTGCATGTGTCAGAGGTTTTCACCGTCATCACCGAAACGCGCGA
