>Addgene plasmid #48815 | pGGA004 | depositor partial sequence | sequence record 71199 | 35S promoter
CCGATCCATTCGGTCCCCAGATTAGCCTTTTCAATTTCAGAAAGAATGCTAACCCACAGATGGTTAGAGA
GGCTTACGCAGCACGTCTCATCAAGACGATCTACCCGAGCAATAATCTCCAGGAAATCAAATACCTTCCC
AAGAAGGTTAAAGATGCAGTCAAAAGATTCAGGACTAACTGCATCAAGAACACAGAGAAAGATATATTTC
TCAAGATCAGAAGTACTATTCCAGTATGGACGATTCAAGGCTTGCTTCACAAACCAAGGCAAGTAATAGA
GATTGGAGTCTCTAAAAAGGTAGTTCCCACTGAATCAAAGGCCATGGAGTCAAAGATTCAAATAGAGGAC
CTAACAGAACTCGCCGTAAAGACTGGCGAACAGTTCATACAGAGTCTCTTACGACTCAATGACAAGAAGA
AAATCTTCGTCAACATGGTGGAGCACGACACACTTGTCTACTCCAAAAATATCAAAGATACAGTCTCAGA
AGACCAAAGGGCAATTGAGACTTTTCAACAAAGGGTAATATCCGGAAACCTCCTCGGATTCCATTGCCCA
GCTATCTGTCACTTTATTGTGAAGATAGTGGAAAAGGAAGGTGGCTCCTACAAATGCCATCATTGCGATA
AAGGAAAGGCCATCGTTGAAGATGCCTCTGCCGACAGTGGTCCCAAAGATGGACCCCCACCCACGAGGAG
CATCGTGGAAAAAGAAGACGTTCCAACCACGTCTTCAAAGCAAGTGGATTGATGTGATATCTCCACTGAC
GTAAGGGATGACGCACAATCCCACTATCCTTCGCAAGACCCTTCCTCTATATAAGGAAGTTCATTTCATT
TGGAGAGAACACGGGGGACGAGCT
