>Addgene plasmid #48815 | pGGA004 | addgene partial sequence | sequence record 72370 | Lac-promoter 5'-CACTTTATGCTTCCGGCTCG-3'
CACGAGCTATTTAGGTGACACTATAGAAGTGAAGCTTGGTCTCAACCTCCGATCCATTCGGTCCCCAGAT
TAGCCTTTTCAATTTCAGAAAGAATGCTAACCCACAGATGGTTAGAGAGGCTTACGCAGCACGTCTCATC
AAGACGATCTACCCGAGCAATAATCTCCAGGAAATCAAATACCTTCCCAAGAAGGTTAAAGATGCAGTCA
AAAGATTCAGGACTAACTGCATCAAGAACACAGAGAAAGATATATTTCTCAAGATCAGAAGTACTATTCC
AGTATGGACGATTCAAGGCTTGCTTCACAAACCAAGGCAAGTAATAGAGATTGGAGTCTCTAAAAAGGTA
GTTCCCACTGAATCAAAGGCCATGGAGTCAAAGATTCAAATAGAGGACCTAACAGAACTCGCCGTAAAGA
CTGGCGAACAGTTCATACAGAGTCTCTTACGACTCAATGACAAGAAGAAAATCTTCGTCAACATGGTGGA
GCACGACACACTTGTCTACTCCAAAAATATCAAAGATACAGTCTCAGAAGACCAAAGGGCAATTGAGACT
TTTCAACAAAGGGTAATATCCGGAAACCTCCTCGGATTCCATTGCCCAGCTATCTGTCACTTTATTGTGA
AGATAGTGGAAAAGGAAGGTGGCTCCTACAAATGCCATCATTGCGATAAAGGAAAGGCCATCGTTGAAGA
TGCCTCTGCCGACAGTGGTCCCAAAGATGGACCCCCACCCACGAGGAGCATCGTGGAAAAAGAAGACGTT
CCAACCACGTCTTCAAAGCAAGTGGATTGATGTGATATCTCCACTGACGTAA
