>Addgene plasmid #48815 | pGGA004 | addgene partial sequence | sequence record 72483 | M13pUC-Fwd 5'-CCCAGTCACGACGTTGTAAAACG-3'
GTCTCATGTTAGCTCGTCCCCCGTGTTCTCTCCAAATGAAATGAACTTCCTTATATAGAGGAAGGGTCTT
GCGAAGGATAGTGGGATTGTGCGTCATCCCTTACGTCAGTGGAGATATCACATCAATCCACTTGCTTTGA
AGACGTGGTTGGAACGTCTTCTTTTTCCACGATGCTCCTCGTGGGTGGGGGTCCATCTTTGGGACCACTG
TCGGCAGAGGCATCTTCAACGATGGCCTTTCCTTTATCGCAATGATGGCATTTGTAGGAGCCACCTTCCT
TTTCCACTATCTTCACAATAAAGTGACAGATAGCTGGGCAATGGAATCCGAGGAGGTTTCCGGATATTAC
CCTTTGTTGAAAAGTCTCAATTGCCCTTTGGTCTTCTGAGACTGTATCTTTGATATTTTTGGAGTAGACA
AGTGTGTCGTGCTCCACCATGTTGACGAAGATTTTCTTCTTGTCATTGAGTCGTAAGAGACTCTGTATGA
ACTGTTCGCCAGTCTTTACGGCGAGTTCTGTTAGGTCCTCTATTTGAATCTTTGACTCCATGGCCTTTGA
TTCAGTGGGAACTACCTTTTTAGAGACTCCAATCTCTATTACTTGCCTTGGTTTGTGAAGCAAGCCTTGA
ATCGTCCATACTGGAATAGTACTTCTGATCTTGAGAAATATATCTTTCTCTGTGTTCTTGATGCAGTTAG
TCCTGAATCTTTTGACTGCATCTTTAACCTTCTTGGGAAGGTATTTGATTTCCTGGAGATTATTGCTCGG
GTAGATCGTCTTGATGAGACGTGCTGCGTAAGCCTCTCTAACCATCTGTGGGTTAGC
